>Addgene plasmid #222416 | FKBP-GFP-LAP2beta | addgene full sequence | sequence record 439137 | Addgene NGS Result
TAGTTATTAATAGTAATCAATTACGGGGTCATTAGTTCATAGCCCATATATGGAGTTCCGCGTTACATAA
CTTACGGTAAATGGCCCGCCTGGCTGACCGCCCAACGACCCCCGCCCATTGACGTCAATAATGACGTATG
TTCCCATAGTAACGCCAATAGGGACTTTCCATTGACGTCAATGGGTGGAGTATTTACGGTAAACTGCCCA
CTTGGCAGTACATCAAGTGTATCATATGCCAAGTACGCCCCCTATTGACGTCAATGACGGTAAATGGCCC
GCCTGGCATTATGCCCAGTACATGACCTTATGGGACTTTCCTACTTGGCAGTACATCTACGTATTAGTCA
TCGCTATTACCATGGTGATGCGGTTTTGGCAGTACATCAATGGGCGTGGATAGCGGTTTGACTCACGGGG
ATTTCCAAGTCTCCACCCCATTGACGTCAATGGGAGTTTGTTTTGGCACCAAAATCAACGGGACTTTCCA
AAATGTCGTAACAACTCCGCCCCATTGACGCAAATGGGCGGTAGGCGTGTACGGTGGGAGGTCTATATAA
GCAGAGCTGGTTTAGTGAACCGTCAGATCCGCTAGCCCCACCAATGGGAGTGCAGGTGGAAACCATCTCC
CCAGGAGACGGGCGCACCTTCCCCAAGCGCGGCCAGACCTGCGTGGTGCACTACACCGGGATGCTTGAAG
ATGGAAAGAAATTTGATTCCTCCCGGGACAGAAACAAGCCCTTTAAGTTTATGCTAGGCAAGCAGGAGGT
GATCCGAGGCTGGGAAGAAGGGGTTGCCCAGATGAGTGTGGGTCAGAGAGCCAAACTGACTATATCTCCA
GATTATGCCTATGGTGCCACTGGGCACCCAGGCATCATCCCACCACATGCCACTCTCGTCTTCGATGTGG
AGCTTCTAAAACTGGAACGACCGGTCGCCACCATGGTGAGCAAGGGCGAGGAGCTGTTCACCGGGGTGGT
GCCCATCCTGGTCGAGCTGGACGGCGACGTAAACGGCCACAAGTTCAGCGTGTCCGGCGAGGGCGAGGGC
GATGCCACCTACGGCAAGCTGACCCTGAAGTTCATCTGCACCACCGGCAAGCTGCCCGTGCCCTGGCCCA
CCCTCGTGACCACCCTGACCTACGGCGTGCAGTGCTTCAGCCGCTACCCCGACCACATGAAGCAGCACGA
CTTCTTCAAGTCCGCCATGCCCGAAGGCTACGTCCAGGAGCGCACCATCTTCTTCAAGGACGACGGCAAC
TACAAGACCCGCGCCGAGGTGAAGTTCGAGGGCGACACCCTGGTGAACCGCATCGAGCTGAAGGGCATCG
ACTTCAAGGAGGACGGCAACATCCTGGGGCACAAGCTGGAGTACAACTACAACAGCCACAACGTCTATAT
CATGGCCGACAAGCAGAAGAACGGCATCAAGGTGAACTTCAAGATCCGCCACAACATCGAGGACGGCAGC
GTGCAGCTCGCCGACCACTACCAGCAGAACACCCCCATCGGCGACGGCCCCGTGCTGCTGCCCGACAACC
ACTACCTGAGCACCCAGTCCGCCCTGAGCAAAGACCCCAACGAGAAGCGCGATCACATGGTCCTGCTGGA
GTTCGTGACCGCCGCCGGGATCACTCTCGGCATGGACGAGCTGTACAAGTCCGGACTCAGATCTATGCCG
GAGTTCCTAGAGGACCCTTCGGTCCTGACCAAAGACAAGTTGAAGAGCGAGTTGGTCGCCAACAACGTGA
CGCTCCCGGCCGGCGAGCAGCGCAAGGACGTGTACGTGCAGCTCTACCTGCAGCACCTCACGGCGCGCAA
CCGGCCGCCGCTCGCCGCGGGAGCCAACAGCAAAGGGCCGCCCGACTTCTCGAGCGACGAGGAGCGCGAG
CCCACCCCAGTGCTTGGCTCCGGGGCCTCCGTGGGTCGCGGCCGCGGCGCCGTCGGCAGGAAAGCCACAA
AGAAAACTGATAAGCCCAGGCCAGAAGATAAAGATGATCTGGATGTGACAGAGCTCTCTAACGAAGAACT
TCTGGAACAGCTTGTGAGATATGGAGTGAATCCTGGTCCCATTGTGGGAACCACCAGGAAGCTGTATGAG
AAGAAGCTGTTGAAGCTGAGGGAACAGGGAGCAGAATCGAGATCCTCTACTCCTCTCCCAACAGTCTCTT
CCTCTGCAGAAAACACGAGGCAGAATGGAAGTAATGACTCTGACAGATACAGTGACAATGACGAAGACTC
TAAAATAGAGCTCAAGCTTGAGAAGAGAGAGCCGCTAAAGGGCAGAGCAAAGACTCCAGTAACACTCAAG
CAAAGGAGGATTGAGCACAATCAGAGCTATTCTGAAGCTGGAGTAACTGAGACTGAATGGACAAGTGGAT
CTTCAAAAGGCGGACCTCTGCAGGCATTAACTAGGGAGTCCACGAGAGGGTCGAGAAGAACTCCAAGGAG
AAGGGTGGAACCCTCACAGCATTTTCGTGTAGATGGTGCAGTAATTTCAGAGAGTACTCCCATAGCTGAG
ACTATAAAGGCTTCCAGCAACGACTCCTTAGTGGCCAATAGGTTGACTGGAAATTTCAAGCATGCATCTT
CTATTCTGCCAATCACTGAATTCTCAGACATAACCAGAAGAACACCAAAGAAACCATTGACAAGAGCTGA
AGTGGGAGAAAAAACAGAGGAAAGAAGAGTAGAAAGGGATATTCTGAAGGAAATGTTCCCGTATGAAGCC
TCTACTCCAACCGGAATTAGTGCTAGTTGCCGCAGACCAATCAAAGGTGCTGCCGGCCGGCCGCTCGAGC
TCAGTGACTTCAGGATGGAAGAATCGTTCTCATCTAAGTACGTCCCGAAGTACGTTCCCTTGGCAGACGT
CAAGTCGGAAAAGACAAAGAAGGGACGCTCCGTTCCCATGTGGATAAAAATGCTGCTGTTTGCTCTCGTG
GCGGGTTTTTTGTTTTTGGTCTATCAAGCTATGGAAACCAACCAAGGAAACCCCTTCACTAATTTTCTTC
AAGATACTAAAATATCCAACTGCTAGGTCGACGGTACCGCGGGCCCGGGATCCACCGGATCTAGATAACT
GATCATAATCAGCCATACCACATTTGTAGAGGTTTTACTTGCTTTAAAAAACCTCCCACACCTCCCCCTG
AACCTGAAACATAAAATGAATGCAATTGTTGTTGTTAACTTGTTTATTGCAGCTTATAATGGTTACAAAT
AAAGCAATAGCATCACAAATTTCACAAATAAAGCATTTTTTTCACTGCATTCTAGTTGTGGTTTGTCCAA
ACTCATCAATGTATCTTAACGCGTAAATTGTAAGCGTTAATATTTTGTTAAAATTCGCGTTAAATTTTTG
TTAAATCAGCTCATTTTTTAACCAATAGGCCGAAATCGGCAAAATCCCTTATAAATCAAAAGAATAGACC
GAGATAGGGT
[37 nt withheld, positions 3441-3477]
AAAGAACGTGGACTCCAACGTCAAAGG
[49 nt withheld, positions 3505-3553]
T
[91 nt withheld, positions 3555-3645]
G
[124 nt withheld, positions 3647-3770]
CAGGTGGCACTTTTCGGGGAAATGTGCGCGGAACCCCTATTTGTTTATTTTTCTAAATACATTCAAATAT
GTATCCGCTCATGAGACAATAACCCTGATAAATGCTTCAATAATATTGAAAAAGGAAGAGTCCTGAGGCG
GAAAGAACCAGCTGTGGAATGTGTGTCAGTTAGGGTGTGGAAAGTCCCCAGGCTCCCCAGCAGGCAGAAG
TATGCAAAGCATGCATCTCAATTAGTCAGCAACCAGGTGTGGAAAGTCCCCAGGCTCCCCAGCAGGCAGA
AGTATGCAAAGCATGCATCTCAATTAGTCAGCAACCATAGTCCCGCCCCTAACTCCGCCCATCCCGCCCC
TAACTCCGCCCAGTTCCGCCCATTCTCCGCCCCATGGCTGACTAATTTTTTTTATTTATGCAGAGGCCGA
GGCCGCCTCGGCCTCTGAGCTATTCCAGAAGTAGTGAGGAGGCTTTTTTGGAGGCCTAGGCTTTTGCAAA
GATCGATCAAGAGACAGGATGAGGATCGTTTCGCATGATTGAACAAGATGGATTGCACGCAGGTTCTCCG
GCCGCTTGGGTGGAGAGGCTATTCGGCTATGACTGGGCACAACAGACAATCGGCTGCTCTGATGCCGCCG
TGTTCCGGCTGTCAGCGCAGGGGCGCCCGGTTCTTTTTGTCAAGACCGACCTGTCCGGTGCCCTGAATGA
ACTGCAAGACGAGGCAGCGCGGCTATCGTGGCTGGCCACGACGGGCGTTCCTTGCGCAGCTGTGCTCGAC
GTTGTCACTGAAGCGGGAAGGGACTGGCTGCTATTGGGCGAAGTGCCGGGGCAGGATCTCCTGTCATCTC
ACCTTGCTCCTGCCGAGAAAGTATCCATCATGGCTGATGCAATGCGGCGGCTGCATACGCTTGATCCGGC
TACCTGCCCATTCGACCACCAAGCGAAACATCGCATCGAGCGAGCACGTACTCGGATGGAAGCCGGTCTT
GTCGATCAGGATGATCTGGACGAAGAGCATCAGGGGCTCGCGCCAGCCGAACTGTTCGCCAGGCTCAAGG
CGAGCATGCCCGACGGCGAGGATCTCGTCGTGACCCATGGCGATGCCTGCTTGCCGAATATCATGGTGGA
AAATGGCCGCTTTTCTGGATTCATCGACTGTGGCCGGCTGGGTGTGGCGGACCGCTATCAGGACATAGCG
TTGGCTACCCGTGATATTGCTGAAGAGCTTGGCGGCGAATGGGCTGACCGCTTCCTCGTGCTTTACGGTA
TCGCCGCTCCCGATTCGCAGCGCATCGCCTTCTATCGCCTTCTTGACGAGTTCTTCTGAGCGGGACTCTG
GGGTTCGAAATGACCGACCAAGCGACGCCCAACCTGCCATCACGAGATTTCGATTCCACCGCCGCCTTCT
ATGAAAGGTTGGGCTTCGGAATCGTTTTCCGGGACGCCGGCTGGATGATCCTCCAGCGCGGGGATCTCAT
GCTGGAGTTCTTCGCCCACCCTAGGGGGAGGCTAACTGAAACACGGAAGGAGACAATACCGGAAGGAACC
CGCGCTATGACGGCAATAAAAAGACAGAATAAAACGCACGGTGTTGGGTCGTTTGTTCATAAACGCGGGG
TTCGGTCCCAGGGCTGGCACTCTGTCGATACCCCACCGAGACCCCATTGGGGCCAATACGCCCGCGTTTC
TTCCTTTTCCCCACCCCACCCCCCAAGTTCGGGTGAAGGCCCAGGGCTCGCAGCCAACGTCGGGGCGGCA
GGCCCTGCCATAGCCTCAGGTTACTCATATATACTTTAGATTGATTTAAAACTTCATTTTTAATTTAAAA
GGATCTAGGTGAAGATCCTTTTTGATAATCTCATGACCAAAATCCCTTAACGTGAGTTTTCGTTCCACTG
AGCGTCAGACCCCGTAGAAAAGATCAAAGGATCTTCTTGAGATCCTTTTTTTCTGCGCGTAATCTGCTGC
TTGCAAACAAAAAAACCACCGCTACCAGCGGTGGTTTGTTTGCCGGATCAAGAGCTACCAACTCTTTTTC
CGAAGGTAACTGGCTTCAGCAGAGCGCAGATACCAAATACTGTTCTTCTAGTGTAGCCGTAGTTAGGCCA
CCACTTCAAGAACTCTGTAGCACCGCCTACATACCTCGCTCTGCTAATCCTGTTACCAGTGGCTGCTGCC
AGTGGCGATAAGTCGTGTCTTACCGGGTTGGACTCAAGACGATAGTTACCGGATAAGGCGCAGCGGTCGG
GCTGAACGGGGGGTTCGTGCACACAGCCCAGCTTGGAGCGAACGACCTACACCGAACTGAGATACCTACA
GCGTGAGCTATGAGAAAGCGCCACGCTTCCCGAAGGGAGAAAGGCGGACAGGTATCCGGTAAGCGGCAGG
GTCGGAACAGGAGAGCGCACGAGGGAGCTTCCAGGGGGAAACGCCTGGTATCTTTATAGTCCTGTCGGGT
TTCGCCACCTCTGACTTGAGCGTCGATTTTTGTGATGCTCGTCAGGGGGGCGGAGCCTATGGAAAAACGC
CAGCAACGCGGCCTTTTTACGGTTCCTGGCCTTTTGCTGGCCTTTTGCTCACATGTTCTTTCCTGCGTTA
TCCCCTGATTCTGTGGATAACCGTATTACCGCCATGCAT
Features (pLannotate 1.2.2; 16 found; start..end, strand, type, name):
     61..364     +  enhancer       CMV enhancer: human cytomegalovirus immediate early enhancer
    365..568     +  promoter       CMV promoter: human cytomegalovirus (CMV) immediate early promoter
    604..927     +  CDS            FKBP1A: FKB1A_HUMAN - Also known as FKBP1, FKBP12. Experimental evidence at protein level: Swiss-Prot protein existence level 1. Keeps in an inactive conformation TGFBR1, the TGF-beta type I serine/threonine kinase receptor, preventing TGF-beta receptor activation in absence of ligand. Recruits SMAD7 to ACVR1B which prevents the association of SMAD2 and SMAD3 with the activin receptor complex, thereby blocking the activin signal. May modulate the RYR1 calcium channel activity. PPIases accelerate the folding of proteins. It catalyzes the cis-trans isomerization of proline imidic peptide bonds in oligop
    943..1659    +  CDS            EGFP: EGFP is a basic (constitutively fluorescent) green fluorescent protein published in 1996, derived from Aequorea victoria. It is reported to be a rapidly-maturing weak dimer with moderate acid sensitivity.
   1675..3030    +  CDS            Tmpo: LAP2_RAT - Also known as Lap2. Experimental evidence at protein level: Swiss-Prot protein existence level 1. Binds directly to lamin B1 and chromosomes in a mitotic phosphorylation-regulated manner. May play an important role in nuclear envelope reassembly at the end of mitosis and/or anchoring of the nuclear lamina and interphase chromosomes to the nuclear envelope. From Rattus norvegicus (Rat).
   3037..3063    +  misc_feature   MCS (fragment): multiple cloning site
   3080..3164    +  CDS            large T antigen (fragment): large T antigen from SV40 (simian virus 40)
   3187..3308    +  polyA_signal   SV40 poly(A) signal: SV40 polyadenylation signal
   3342..3770    -  rep_origin     f1 ori (sequence partly withheld): f1 bacteriophage origin of replication; arrow indicates direction of (+) strand synthesis
   3797..3901    +  promoter       AmpR promoter: bla
   3903..4260    +  promoter       SV40 promoter: SV40 enhancer and early promoter
   4295..5089    +  CDS            NeoR/KanR: aminoglycoside phosphotransferase from Tn5; aph(3')-II (or nptII); confers resistance to neomycin, kanamycin, and G418 (Geneticin®)
   5110..5262    +  CDS            ble (fragment): BLE_KLEPN - Experimental evidence at protein level: Swiss-Prot protein existence level 1. Binding protein with a strong affinity to the bleomycin family of antibiotics. Binds to CL990; an antimitotic-antibiotic compound. From Klebsiella pneumoniae.
   5321..5368    +  polyA_signal   HSV TK poly(A) signal: herpes simplex virus thymidine kinase polyadenylation signal (Cole and Stacy, 1985)
   5459..5475    -  polyA_signal   bGH poly(A) signal (fragment): bovine growth hormone polyadenylation signal
   5697..6285    +  rep_origin     ori: high-copy-number ColE1/pMB1/pBR322/pUC origin of replication
