[The description below was written by a language model from this plasmid's Addgene catalogue record and pLannotate feature annotations shown in this document.]
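Description:
FKBP-GFP-LAP2beta is a 6.4 kb mammalian expression plasmid built on the FKBP-GFP-C1 backbone, an EGFP-C1-style vector in which the fusion partner is cloned downstream of the fluorescent protein. It replicates in E. coli from a high-copy ColE1/pUC-type origin and also carries an f1 phage origin. Selection relies on a single Tn5 NeoR/KanR gene placed behind tandem bacterial (AmpR/bla) and SV40 early promoters and terminated by an HSV TK polyadenylation signal. This arrangement gives kanamycin resistance in bacteria and would permit G418 selection in mammalian cells. The short ble, large T antigen and bGH poly(A) fragments in the annotation appear to be backbone remnants or partial matches rather than functional elements.

The expression cassette is driven by the human CMV immediate early enhancer and promoter and ends with an SV40 polyadenylation signal. It encodes a single fusion protein in the order human FKBP12 (FKBP1A), EGFP, then rat LAP2beta (Tmpo), with the LAP2beta insert introduced between BglII and SalI sites so that FKBP-GFP sits at its N terminus. LAP2beta is a nuclear envelope protein that binds lamin B1 and chromatin. The EGFP moiety allows its localisation to be followed by fluorescence microscopy. The FKBP domain provides one half of the rapamycin-induced heterodimerisation system: on rapamycin addition, FKBP binds an FRB domain carried by a co-expressed partner, which is not part of this plasmid. According to the record, the construct is intended for expressing tagged LAP2beta for this kind of inducible dimerisation in mammalian cells, and the associated work concerns inducible labelling of ER-membrane contact sites.
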