Addgene plasmid #222416: FKBP-GFP-LAP2beta
Purpose: To express LAP2beta with GFP and a FKBP tag for rapamycin-induced heterodimerisation in mammalian cells
Depositing lab: Stephen Royle. Depositing organization: University of Warwick. Publication: Nondisruptive inducible labeling of ER-membrane contact sites using the Lamin B receptor. Downie L, Ferrandiz N, Courthold E, Jones M, Royle SJ. PLoS Biol. 2025 Jul 10;23(7):e3003249. doi: 10.1371/journal.pbio.3003249. eCollection 2025 Jul. PubMed 40638559.
Backbone
  Vector backbone: FKBP-GFP-C1
  Vector type: Mammalian Expression
Growth in bacteria
  Bacterial resistance: Kanamycin, 50 μg/mL
  Growth temperature: 37°C
  Growth strain: DH5alpha
  Copy number: Unknown
Gene/Insert
  Gene/Insert name: LAP2beta (alt name: TMPO)
  Species: R. norvegicus (rat)
  Entrez Gene: Tmpo (a.k.a. LAP2)
  Tag / fusion protein: FKBP-GFP (N terminal on insert)
  Cloning method: Restriction Enzyme; 5′ cloning site BglII (unknown if destroyed); 3′ cloning site SalI (unknown if destroyed)
Terms and licenses: Academic/Nonprofit Terms; Industry Terms: Not Available to Industry
Depositor comments: Please visit https://doi.org/10.1101/2024.05.31.596797 for bioRxiv preprint.
How to cite: FKBP-GFP-LAP2beta was a gift from Stephen Royle (Addgene plasmid # 222416 ; http://n2t.net/addgene:222416 ; RRID:Addgene_222416)
